Addgene plasmid #249250: pJM118-CFP-LacI-NR3C1(GR)_NTD_Human
Purpose: For overexpression of CFP-LacI-GR-NTD
Depositing lab: Denes Hnisz. Depositing organization: Max Planck Institute for Molecular Genetics. Publication: Oligomerization enables the selective targeting of an intrinsically disordered region by a small molecule. Bielskute-Garcia S, Mateos B, Awawdy M, Garcia-Cabau C, Niskanen H, Sanchez-Zarzalejo C, Bracaglia L, Pierattelli R, Felli IC, Frigole-Vivas M, Garcia J, Riera A, Hnisz D, Salvatella X. Sci Adv. 2026 Feb 27;12(9):eadz7400. doi: 10.1126/sciadv.adz7400. Epub 2026 Feb 27. PubMed 41758937.
Backbone
  Vector backbone: pEYFP-C1
  Vector type: Mammalian Expression
Growth in bacteria
  Bacterial resistance: Kanamycin, 50 μg/mL
  Growth temperature: 37°C
  Growth strain: DH5alpha
  Copy number: High Copy
Gene/Insert
  Gene/Insert name: CFP-LacI-GR-NTD
  Species: H. sapiens (human)
  Cloning method: Gibson Cloning
Terms and licenses: Academic/Nonprofit Terms; Industry Terms: Not Available to Industry
How to cite: pJM118-CFP-LacI-NR3C1(GR)_NTD_Human was a gift from Denes Hnisz (Addgene plasmid # 249250 ; http://n2t.net/addgene:249250 ; RRID:Addgene_249250)
