[The description below was written by a language model from this plasmid's Addgene catalogue record and pLannotate feature annotations shown in this document.]
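Description:
pJM118-CFP-LacI-NR3C1(GR)_NTD_Human is a mammalian expression plasmid built on the pEYFP-C1 backbone and assembled by Gibson cloning to overexpress a three-part fusion protein, CFP-LacI-GR-NTD. In the annotated full sequence (about 6.9 kb), the fusion cassette sits downstream of an SV40 enhancer/early promoter rather than the CMV promoter usually associated with C1-type vectors; no CMV element is annotated. The reading frame begins with ECFP, a constitutively fluorescent cyan protein, continues into the E. coli lac repressor (lacI), and ends with a fragment of human NR3C1, the glucocorticoid receptor, which the construct name identifies as the N-terminal domain. A short fragment matching SV40 large T antigen lies after the receptor segment. Its role is not stated in the record, though such short matches often correspond to a nuclear localization signal. The SV40 polyadenylation signal follows.

The plasmid is propagated in E. coli at high copy from a ColE1/pUC-type origin and selected with kanamycin. The NeoR/KanR gene is driven by tandem bacterial (bla) and SV40 promoters and terminated by the HSV TK poly(A) signal, so the same marker can also provide G418 selection in mammalian cells. An f1 origin is present, and the small ble and bGH poly(A) matches appear to be backbone remnants.

The stated purpose is simply overexpression of the fusion. Fusions of LacI to a fluorescent protein are generally used to tether a protein domain to integrated lac operator arrays and visualise it there. This would fit the associated work on small-molecule targeting of an intrinsically disordered region, but the record does not describe the specific assay.
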