Features (pLannotate 1.2.2; 14 found; start..end, strand, type, name):
     19..348     +  promoter       SV40 promoter: SV40 enhancer and early promoter
    373..1089    +  CDS            ECFP: ECFP is a basic (constitutively fluorescent) cyan fluorescent protein published in 1996, derived from Aequorea victoria. It has low acid sensitivity.
   1108..2172    +  CDS            lacI: lac repressor; lacI; The lac repressor binds to the lac operator to inhibit transcription in E. coli. This inhibition can be relieved by adding lactose or isopropyl-β-D-thiogalactopyranoside (IPTG).
   2254..3468    +  CDS            NR3C1 (fragment): GCR_HUMAN - Also known as GRL. Experimental evidence at protein level: Swiss-Prot protein existence level 1. [Isoform Alpha-D3]: Has lowest transcriptional activation activity of all isoforms created by alternative initiation (PubMed:15866175, PubMed:23820903). Has transcriptional repression activity (PubMed:23303127). From Homo sapiens (Human).
   3566..3643    +  CDS            large T antigen (fragment): large T antigen from SV40 (simian virus 40)
   3666..3787    +  polyA_signal   SV40 poly(A) signal: SV40 polyadenylation signal
   3821..4249    -  rep_origin     f1 ori (sequence partly withheld): f1 bacteriophage origin of replication; arrow indicates direction of (+) strand synthesis
   4276..4380    +  promoter       AmpR promoter: bla
   4382..4739    +  promoter       SV40 promoter: SV40 enhancer and early promoter
   4774..5568    +  CDS            NeoR/KanR: aminoglycoside phosphotransferase from Tn5; aph(3')-II (or nptII); confers resistance to neomycin, kanamycin, and G418 (Geneticin®)
   5589..5741    +  CDS            ble (fragment): BLE_KLEPN - Experimental evidence at protein level: Swiss-Prot protein existence level 1. Binding protein with a strong affinity to the bleomycin family of antibiotics. Binds to CL990; an antimitotic-antibiotic compound. From Klebsiella pneumoniae.
   5800..5847    +  polyA_signal   HSV TK poly(A) signal: herpes simplex virus thymidine kinase polyadenylation signal (Cole and Stacy, 1985)
   5938..5954    -  polyA_signal   bGH poly(A) signal (fragment): bovine growth hormone polyadenylation signal
   6176..6764    +  rep_origin     ori: high-copy-number ColE1/pMB1/pBR322/pUC origin of replication
>Addgene plasmid #249250 | pJM118-CFP-LacI-NR3C1(GR)_NTD_Human | addgene full sequence | sequence record 498539 | Addgene NGS Result
TAGTTATTACTGTGGAATGTGTGTCAGTTAGGGTGTGGAAAGTCCCCAGGCTCCCCAGCAGGCAGAAGTA
TGCAAAGCATGCATCTCAATTAGTCAGCAACCAGGTGTGGAAAGTCCCCAGGCTCCCCAGCAGGCAGAAG
TATGCAAAGCATGCATCTCAATTAGTCAGCAACCATAGTCCCGCCCCTAACTCCGCCCATCCCGCCCCTA
ACTCCGCCCAGTTCCGCCCATTCTCCGCCCCATGGCTGACTAATTTTTTTTATTTATGCAGAGGCCGAGG
CCGCCTCGGCCTCTGAGCTATTCCAGAAGTAGTGAGGAGGCTTTTTTGGAGGCCTAGGCTTTTGCAAAAA
GCTAGCGCTACCGGTCGCCACCATGGTGAGCAAGGGCGAGGAGCTGTTCACCGGGGTGGTGCCCATCCTG
GTCGAGCTGGACGGCGACGTAAACGGCCACAAGTTCAGCGTGTCCGGCGAGGGCGAGGGCGATGCCACCT
ACGGCAAGCTGACCCTGAAGTTCATCTGCACCACCGGCAAGCTGCCCGTGCCCTGGCCCACCCTCGTGAC
CACCCTGACCTGGGGCGTGCAGTGCTTCAGCCGCTACCCCGACCACATGAAGCAGCACGACTTCTTCAAG
TCCGCCATGCCCGAAGGCTACGTCCAGGAGCGCACCATCTTCTTCAAGGACGACGGCAACTACAAGACCC
GCGCCGAGGTGAAGTTCGAGGGCGACACCCTGGTGAACCGCATCGAGCTGAAGGGCATCGACTTCAAGGA
GGACGGCAACATCCTGGGGCACAAGCTGGAGTACAACTACATCAGCCACAACGTCTATATCACCGCCGAC
AAGCAGAAGAACGGCATCAAGGCCAACTTCAAGATCCGCCACAACATCGAGGACGGCAGCGTGCAGCTCG
CCGACCACTACCAGCAGAACACCCCCATCGGCGACGGCCCCGTGCTGCTGCCCGACAACCACTACCTGAG
CACCCAGTCCGCCCTGAGCAAAGACCCCAACGAGAAGCGCGATCACATGGTCCTGCTGGAGTTCGTGACC
GCCGCCGGGATCACTCTCGGCATGGACGAGCTGTACAAGTCCGGACTCAGATCCATGGTGAAACCAGTAA
CGTTATACGATGTCGCAGAGTATGCCGGTGTCTCTTATCAGACCGTTTCCCGCGTGGTGAACCAGGCCAG
CCACGTTTCTGCGAAAACGCGGGAAAAAGTGGAAGCGGCGATGGCGGAGCTGAATTACATTCCCAACCGC
GTGGCACAACAACTGGCGGGCAAACAGTCGTTGCTGATTGGCGTTGCCACCTCCAGTCTGGCCCTGCACG
CGCCGTCGCAAATTGTCGCGGCGATTAAATCTCGCGCCGATCAACTGGGTGCCAGCGTGGTGGTGTCGAT
GGTAGAACGAAGCGGCGTCGAAGCCTGTAAAGCGGCGGTGCACAATCTTCTCGCGCAACGCGTCAGTGGG
CTGATCATTAACTATCCGCTGGATGACCAGGATGCCATTGCTGTGGAAGCTGCCTGCACTAATGTTCCGG
CGTTATTTCTTGATGTCTCTGACCAGACACCCATCAACAGTATTATTTTCTCCCATGAAGACGGTACGCG
ACTGGGCGTGGAGCATCTGGTCGCATTGGGTCACCAGCAAATCGCGCTGTTAGCGGGCCCATTAAGTTCT
GTCTCGGCGCGTCTGCGTCTGGCTGGCTGGCATAAATATCTCACTCGCAATCAAATTCAGCCGATAGCGG
AACGGGAAGGCGACTGGAGTGCCATGTCCGGTTTTCAACAAACCATGCAAATGCTGAATGAGGGCATCGT
TCCCACTGCGATGCTGGTTGCCAACGATCAGATGGCGCTGGGCGCAATGCGCGCCATTACCGAGTCCGGG
CTGCGCGTTGGTGCGGATATCTCGGTAGTGGGATACGACGATACCGAAGACAGCTCATGTTATATCCCGC
CGTTAACCACCATCAAACAGGATTTTCGCCTGCTGGGGCAAACCAGCGTGGACCGCTTGCTGCAACTCTC
TCAGGGCCAGGCGGTGAAGGGCAATCAGCTGTTGCCCGTCTCACTGGTGAAAAGAAAAACCACCCTGGCG
CCCAATACGCAAACCGCCTCTCCCCGCGCGTTGGCCGATTCATTAATGCAGCTGGCACGACAGGTTTCCC
GAAGCAGCCTGAGGCCTCCTAAGAAGAAGAGGAAGGTTGGTGCACCGGGTTCTGCGGGTTCTGCCGCAGG
TGGATCCGCGATAATGGACTCCAAAGAATCATTAACTCCTGGTAGAGAAGAAAACCCCAGCAGTGTGCTT
GCTCAGGAGAGGGGAGATGTGATGGACTTCTATAAAACCCTAAGAGGAGGAGCTACTGTGAAGGTTTCTG
CGTCTTCACCCTCACTGGCTGTCGCTTCTCAATCAGACTCCAAGCAGCGAAGACTTTTGGTTGATTTTCC
AAAAGGCTCAGTAAGCAATGCGCAGCAGCCAGATCTGTCCAAAGCAGTTTCACTCTCAATGGGACTGTAT
ATGGGAGAGACAGAAACAAAAGTGATGGGAAATGACCTGGGATTCCCACAGCAGGGCCAAATCAGCCTTT
CCTCGGGGGAAACAGACTTAAAGCTTTTGGAAGAAAGCATTGCAAACCTCAATAGGTCGACCAGTGTTCC
AGAGAACCCCAAGAGTTCAGCATCCACTGCTGTGTCTGCTGCCCCCACAGAGAAGGAGTTTCCAAAAACT
CACTCTGATGTATCTTCAGAACAGCAACATTTGAAGGGCCAGACTGGCACCAACGGTGGCAATGTGAAAT
TGTATACCACAGACCAAAGCACCTTTGACATTTTGCAGGATTTGGAGTTTTCTTCTGGGTCCCCAGGTAA
AGAGACGAATGAGAGTCCTTGGAGATCAGACCTGTTGATAGATGAAAACTGTTTGCTTTCTCCTCTGGCG
GGAGAAGACGATTCATTCCTTTTGGAAGGAAACTCGAATGAGGACTGCAAGCCTCTCATTTTACCGGACA
CTAAACCCAAAATTAAGGATAATGGAGATCTGGTTTTGTCAAGCCCCAGTAATGTAACACTGCCCCAAGT
GAAAACAGAAAAAGAAGATTTCATCGAACTCTGCACCCCTGGGGTAATTAAGCAAGAGAAACTGGGCACA
GTTTACTGTCAGGCAAGCTTTCCTGGAGCAAATATAATTGGTAATAAAATGTCTGCCATTTCTGTTCATG
GTGTGAGTACCTCTGGAGGACAGATGTACCACTATGACATGAATACAGCATCCCTTTCTCAACAGCAGGA
TCAGAAGCCTATTTTTAATGTCATTCCACCAATTCCCGTTGGTTCCGAAAATTGGAATAGGTGCCAAGGA
TCTGGAGATGACAACTTGACTTCTCTGGGGACTCTGAACTTCCCTGGTCGAACAGTTTTTTCTAATGGCT
ATTCAAGCCCCAGCATGAGACCAGATGTAAGCTCTCCTCCATCCAGCTCCTCAACAGCAACAACAGGACC
ACCTCCCAAACTCTGAGTCTAGAGGGCCCTAGGAATTCGAGCGCCGTCGACAAGCTTGCGGCCGCAATCA
GCCATACCACATTTGTAGAGGTTTTACTTGCTTTAAAAAACCTCCCACACCTCCCCCTGAACCTGAAACA
TAAAATGAATGCAATTGTTGTTGTTAACTTGTTTATTGCAGCTTATAATGGTTACAAATAAAGCAATAGC
ATCACAAATTTCACAAATAAAGCATTTTTTTCACTGCATTCTAGTTGTGGTTTGTCCAAACTCATCAATG
TATCTTAAGGCGTAAATTGTAAGCGTTAATATTTTGTTAAAATTCGCGTTAAATTTTTGTTAAATCAGCT
CATTTTTTAACCAATAGGCCGAAATCGGCAAAATCCCTTATAAATCAAAAGAATAGACCGAGATAGGGT
[37 nt withheld, positions 3920-3956]
AAAGAACGTGGACTCCAACGTCAAAGG
[49 nt withheld, positions 3984-4032]
T
[91 nt withheld, positions 4034-4124]
G
[124 nt withheld, positions 4126-4249]
CAGGTGGCACTTTTCGGGGAAATGTGCGCGGAACCCCTATTTGTTTATTTTTCTAAATACATTCAAATAT
GTATCCGCTCATGAGACAATAACCCTGATAAATGCTTCAATAATATTGAAAAAGGAAGAGTCCTGAGGCG
GAAAGAACCAGCTGTGGAATGTGTGTCAGTTAGGGTGTGGAAAGTCCCCAGGCTCCCCAGCAGGCAGAAG
TATGCAAAGCATGCATCTCAATTAGTCAGCAACCAGGTGTGGAAAGTCCCCAGGCTCCCCAGCAGGCAGA
AGTATGCAAAGCATGCATCTCAATTAGTCAGCAACCATAGTCCCGCCCCTAACTCCGCCCATCCCGCCCC
TAACTCCGCCCAGTTCCGCCCATTCTCCGCCCCATGGCTGACTAATTTTTTTTATTTATGCAGAGGCCGA
GGCCGCCTCGGCCTCTGAGCTATTCCAGAAGTAGTGAGGAGGCTTTTTTGGAGGCCTAGGCTTTTGCAAA
GATCGATCAAGAGACAGGATGAGGATCGTTTCGCATGATTGAACAAGATGGATTGCACGCAGGTTCTCCG
GCCGCTTGGGTGGAGAGGCTATTCGGCTATGACTGGGCACAACAGACAATCGGCTGCTCTGATGCCGCCG
TGTTCCGGCTGTCAGCGCAGGGGCGCCCGGTTCTTTTTGTCAAGACCGACCTGTCCGGTGCCCTGAATGA
ACTGCAAGACGAGGCAGCGCGGCTATCGTGGCTGGCCACGACGGGCGTTCCTTGCGCAGCTGTGCTCGAC
GTTGTCACTGAAGCGGGAAGGGACTGGCTGCTATTGGGCGAAGTGCCGGGGCAGGATCTCCTGTCATCTC
ACCTTGCTCCTGCCGAGAAAGTATCCATCATGGCTGATGCAATGCGGCGGCTGCATACGCTTGATCCGGC
TACCTGCCCATTCGACCACCAAGCGAAACATCGCATCGAGCGAGCACGTACTCGGATGGAAGCCGGTCTT
GTCGATCAGGATGATCTGGACGAAGAGCATCAGGGGCTCGCGCCAGCCGAACTGTTCGCCAGGCTCAAGG
CGAGCATGCCCGACGGCGAGGATCTCGTCGTGACCCATGGCGATGCCTGCTTGCCGAATATCATGGTGGA
AAATGGCCGCTTTTCTGGATTCATCGACTGTGGCCGGCTGGGTGTGGCGGACCGCTATCAGGACATAGCG
TTGGCTACCCGTGATATTGCTGAAGAGCTTGGCGGCGAATGGGCTGACCGCTTCCTCGTGCTTTACGGTA
TCGCCGCTCCCGATTCGCAGCGCATCGCCTTCTATCGCCTTCTTGACGAGTTCTTCTGAGCGGGACTCTG
GGGTTCGAAATGACCGACCAAGCGACGCCCAACCTGCCATCACGAGATTTCGATTCCACCGCCGCCTTCT
ATGAAAGGTTGGGCTTCGGAATCGTTTTCCGGGACGCCGGCTGGATGATCCTCCAGCGCGGGGATCTCAT
GCTGGAGTTCTTCGCCCACCCTAGGGGGAGGCTAACTGAAACACGGAAGGAGACAATACCGGAAGGAACC
CGCGCTATGACGGCAATAAAAAGACAGAATAAAACGCACGGTGTTGGGTCGTTTGTTCATAAACGCGGGG
TTCGGTCCCAGGGCTGGCACTCTGTCGATACCCCACCGAGACCCCATTGGGGCCAATACGCCCGCGTTTC
TTCCTTTTCCCCACCCCACCCCCCAAGTTCGGGTGAAGGCCCAGGGCTCGCAGCCAACGTCGGGGCGGCA
GGCCCTGCCATAGCCTCAGGTTACTCATATATACTTTAGATTGATTTAAAACTTCATTTTTAATTTAAAA
GGATCTAGGTGAAGATCCTTTTTGATAATCTCATGACCAAAATCCCTTAACGTGAGTTTTCGTTCCACTG
AGCGTCAGACCCCGTAGAAAAGATCAAAGGATCTTCTTGAGATCCTTTTTTTCTGCGCGTAATCTGCTGC
TTGCAAACAAAAAAACCACCGCTACCAGCGGTGGTTTGTTTGCCGGATCAAGAGCTACCAACTCTTTTTC
CGAAGGTAACTGGCTTCAGCAGAGCGCAGATACCAAATACTGTTCTTCTAGTGTAGCCGTAGTTAGGCCA
CCACTTCAAGAACTCTGTAGCACCGCCTACATACCTCGCTCTGCTAATCCTGTTACCAGTGGCTGCTGCC
AGTGGCGATAAGTCGTGTCTTACCGGGTTGGACTCAAGACGATAGTTACCGGATAAGGCGCAGCGGTCGG
GCTGAACGGGGGGTTCGTGCACACAGCCCAGCTTGGAGCGAACGACCTACACCGAACTGAGATACCTACA
GCGTGAGCTATGAGAAAGCGCCACGCTTCCCGAAGGGAGAAAGGCGGACAGGTATCCGGTAAGCGGCAGG
GTCGGAACAGGAGAGCGCACGAGGGAGCTTCCAGGGGGAAACGCCTGGTATCTTTATAGTCCTGTCGGGT
TTCGCCACCTCTGACTTGAGCGTCGATTTTTGTGATGCTCGTCAGGGGGGCGGAGCCTATGGAAAAACGC
CAGCAACGCGGCCTTTTTACGGTTCCTGGCCTTTTGCTGGCCTTTTGCTCACATGTTCTTTCCTGCGTTA
TCCCCTGATTCTGTGGATAACCGTATTACCGCCATGCAT
